>Addgene plasmid #186068 | pTR-374 tNGFR-P2A-B2M | addgene full sequence | sequence record 367294 | Addgene NGS Result
GGCCCTTTCGTCTCGCGCGTTTCGGTGATGACGGTGAAAACCTCTGACACATGCAGCTCCCGGAGACGGT
CACAGCTTGTCTGTAAGCGGATGCCGGGAGCAGACAAGCCCGTCAGGGCGCGTCAGCGGGTGTTGGCGGG
TGTCGGGGCTGGCTTAACTATGCGGCATCAGAGCAGATTGTACTGAGAGTGCACCATATGCGGTGTGAAA
TACCGCACAGATGCGTAAGGAGAAAATACCGCATCAGGCGCCATTCGCCATTCAGGCTGCGCAACTGTTG
GGAAGGGCGATCGGTGCGGGCCTCTTCGCTATTACGCCAGCTGGCGAAAGGGGGATGTGCTGCAAGGCGA
TTAAGTTGGGTAACGCCAGGGTTTTCCCAGTCACGACGTTGTAAAACGACGGCCAGTGAATTCGAGCTCG
GTACCCGGGGAAAAATGCAGGTCCGAGCAGTTAACTGGCTGGGGCACCATTAGCAAGTCACTTAGCATCT
CTGGGGCCAGTCTGCAAAGCGAGGGGGCAGCCTTAATGTGCCTCCAGCCTGAAGTCCTAGAATGAGCGCC
CGGTGTCCCAAGCTGGGGCGCGCACCCCAGATCGGAGGGCGCCGATGTACAGACAGCAAACTCACCCAGT
CTAGTGCATGCCTTCTTAAACATCACGAGACTCTAAGAAAAGGAAACTGAAAACGGGAAAGTCCCTCTCT
CTAACCTGGCACTGCGTCGCTGGCTTGGAGACAGGTGACGGTCCCTGCGGGCCTTGTCCTGATTGGCTGG
GCACGCGTTTAATATAAGTGGAGGCGTCGCGCTGGCGGGCATTCCTGAAGCTGACAGCATTCGGGCCGAG
ATGGGGGCAGGTGCCACTGGCCGCGCCATGGACGGGCCGCGCCTGCTGCTGTTGCTGCTTCTGGGGGTGT
CCCTTGGAGGTGCCAAGGAGGCATGCCCCACAGGCCTGTACACACACAGCGGTGAGTGCTGCAAAGCCTG
CAACCTGGGCGAGGGTGTGGCCCAGCCTTGTGGAGCCAACCAGACCGTGTGTGAGCCCTGCCTGGACAGC
GTGACGTTCTCCGACGTGGTGAGCGCGACCGAGCCGTGCAAGCCGTGCACCGAGTGCGTGGGGCTCCAGA
GCATGTCGGCGCCATGCGTGGAGGCCGACGACGCCGTGTGCCGCTGCGCCTACGGCTACTACCAGGATGA
GACGACTGGGCGCTGCGAGGCGTGCCGCGTGTGCGAGGCGGGCTCGGGCCTCGTGTTCTCCTGCCAGGAC
AAGCAGAACACCGTGTGCGAGGAGTGCCCCGACGGCACGTATTCCGACGAGGCCAACCACGTGGACCCGT
GCCTGCCCTGCACCGTGTGCGAGGACACCGAGCGCCAGCTCCGCGAGTGCACACGCTGGGCCGACGCCGA
GTGCGAGGAGATCCCTGGCCGTTGGATTACACGGTCCACACCCCCAGAGGGCTCGGACAGCACAGCCCCC
AGCACCCAGGAGCCTGAGGCACCTCCAGAACAAGACCTCATAGCCAGCACGGTGGCAGGTGTGGTGACCA
CAGTGATGGGCAGCTCCCAGCCCGTGGTGACCCGAGGCACCACCGACAACCTCATCCCTGTCTATTGCTC
CATCCTGGCTGCTGTGGTTGTGGGTCTTGTGGCCTACATAGCCTTCAAGAGGTGGAACAGCCGCGCCAAG
CGCTCGGGTTCGGGTGCCACCAACTTCAGCCTGCTGAAGCAGGCCGGCGACGTGGAGGAGAACCCCGGCC
CCTCTCGCTCCGTCGCCTTAGCTGTGCTCGCGCTACTCTCTCTTTCTGGCCTGGAGGCTATCCAGCGTGA
GTCTCTCCTACCCTCCCGCTCTGGTCCTTCCTCTCCCGCTCTGCACCCTCTGTGGCCCTCGCTGTGCTCT
CTCGCTCCGTGACTTCCCTTCTCCAAGTTCTCCTTGGTGGCCCGCCGTGGGGCTAGTCCAGGGCTGGATC
TCGGGGAAGCGGCGGGGTGGCCTGGGAGTGGGGAAGGGGGTGCGCACCCGGGACGCGCGCTACTTGCCCC
TTTCGGCGGGGAGCAGGGGAGACCTTTGGCCTACGGCGACGGGAGGGTCGGGACAAAGTTTAGGGCGTCG
ATAAGCGTCAGAGCGCCGAGGTTGGGGGAGGGTTTCTCTTCCGCTCTTTCGCTCCTCTAGAGTCGACCTG
CAGGCATGCAAGCTTGGCGTAATCATGGTCATAGCTGTTTCCTGTGTGAAATTGTTATCCGCTCACAATT
CCACACAACATACGAGCCGGAAGCATAAAGTGTAAAGCCTGGGGTGCCTAATGAGTGAGCTAACTCACAT
TAATTGCGTTGCGCTCACTGCCCGCTTTCCAGTCGGGAAACCTGTCGTGCCAGCTGCATTAATGAATCGG
CCAACGCGCGGGGAGAGGCGGTTTGCGTATTGGGCGCTCTTCCGCTTCCTCGCTCACTGACTCGCTGCGC
TCGGTCGTTCGGCTGCGGCGAGCGGTATCAGCTCACTCAAAGGCGGTAATACGGTTATCCACAGAATCAG
GGGATAACGCAGGAAAGAACATGTGAGCAAAAGGCCAGCAAAAGGCCAGGAACCGTAAAAAGGCCGCGTT
GCTGGCGTTTTTCCATAGGCTCCGCCCCCCTGACGAGCATCACAAAAATCGACGCTCAAGTCAGAGGTGG
CGAAACCCGACAGGACTATAAAGATACCAGGCGTTTCCCCCTGGAAGCTCCCTCGTGCGCTCTCCTGTTC
CGACCCTGCCGCTTACCGGATACCTGTCCGCCTTTCTCCCTTCGGGAAGCGTGGCGCTTTCTCATAGCTC
ACGCTGTAGGTATCTCAGTTCGGTGTAGGTCGTTCGCTCCAAGCTGGGCTGTGTGCACGAACCCCCCGTT
CAGCCCGACCGCTGCGCCTTATCCGGTAACTATCGTCTTGAGTCCAACCCGGTAAGACACGACTTATCGC
CACTGGCAGCAGCCACTGGTAACAGGATTAGCAGAGCGAGGTATGTAGGCGGTGCTACAGAGTTCTTGAA
GTGGTGGCCTAACTACGGCTACACTAGAAGAACAGTATTTGGTATCTGCGCTCTGCTGAAGCCAGTTACC
TTCGGAAAAAGAGTTGGTAGCTCTTGATCCGGCAAACAAACCACCGCTGGTAGCGGTGGTTTTTTTGTTT
GCAAGCAGCAGATTACGCGCAGAAAAAAAGGATCTCAAGAAGATCCTTTGATCTTTTCTACGGGGTCTGA
CGCTCAGTGGAACGAAAACTCACGTTAAGGGATTTTGGTCATGAGATTATCAAAAAGGATCTTCACCTAG
ATCCTTTTAAATTAAAAATGAAGTTTTAAATCAATCTAAAGTATATATGAGTAAACTTGGTCTGACAGTT
ACCAATGCTTAATCAGTGAGGCACCTATCTCAGCGATCTGTCTATTTCGTTCATCCATAGTTGCCTGACT
CCCCGTCGTGTAGATAACTACGATACGGGAGGGCTTACCATCTGGCCCCAGTGCTGCAATGATACCGCGA
GACCCACGCTCACCGGCTCCAGATTTATCAGCAATAAACCAGCCAGCCGGAAGGGCCGAGCGCAGAAGTG
GTCCTGCAACTTTATCCGCCTCCATCCAGTCTATTAATTGTTGCCGGGAAGCTAGAGTAAGTAGTTCGCC
AGTTAATAGTTTGCGCAACGTTGTTGCCATTGCTACAGGCATCGTGGTGTCACGCTCGTCGTTTGGTATG
GCTTCATTCAGCTCCGGTTCCCAACGATCAAGGCGAGTTACATGATCCCCCATGTTGTGCAAAAAAGCGG
TTAGCTCCTTCGGTCCTCCGATCGTTGTCAGAAGTAAGTTGGCCGCAGTGTTATCACTCATGGTTATGGC
AGCACTGCATAATTCTCTTACTGTCATGCCATCCGTAAGATGCTTTTCTGTGACTGGTGAGTACTCAACC
AAGTCATTCTGAGAATAGTGTATGCGGCGACCGAGTTGCTCTTGCCCGGCGTCAATACGGGATAATACCG
CGCCACATAGCAGAACTTTAAAAGTGCTCATCATTGGAAAACGTTCTTCGGGGCGAAAACTCTCAAGGAT
CTTACCGCTGTTGAGATCCAGTTCGATGTAACCCACTCGTGCACCCAACTGATCTTCAGCATCTTTTACT
TTCACCAGCGTTTCTGGGTGAGCAAAAACAGGAAGGCAAAATGCCGCAAAAAAGGGAATAAGGGCGACAC
GGAAATGTTGAATACTCATACTCTTCCTTTTTCAATATTATTGAAGCATTTATCAGGGTTATTGTCTCAT
GAGCGGATACATATTTGAATGTATTTAGAAAAATAAACAAATAGGGGTTCCGCGCACATTTCCCCGAAAA
GTGCCACCTGACGTCTAAGAAACCATTATTATCATGACATTAACCTATAAAAATAGGCGTATCACGA
Features (pLannotate 1.2.2; 13 found; start..end, strand, type, name):
     12..47      +  CDS            rop (fragment): Rop protein, which maintains plasmids at low copy number; rop
    149..248     +  misc_feature   bom (fragment): basis of mobility region from pBR322
    254..411     -  CDS            lacZα (fragment): LacZα fragment of β-galactosidase; lacZ fragment
    841..1698    +  CDS            NGFR (fragment): TNR16_HUMAN - Also known as TNFRSF16. Experimental evidence at protein level: Swiss-Prot protein existence level 1. Low affinity receptor which can bind to NGF, BDNF, NTF3, and NTF4. Forms a heterodimeric receptor with SORCS2 that binds the precursor forms of NGF, BDNF and NTF3 with high affinity, and has much lower affinity for mature NGF and BDNF (PubMed:24908487). Plays an important role in differentiation and survival of specific neuronal populations during development (By similarity). Can mediate cell survival as well as cell death of neural cells. Plays a role in the inactivation of RHOA
   1753..1818    +  CDS            B2M (fragment): B2MG_HUMAN - Experimental evidence at protein level: Swiss-Prot protein existence level 1. Component of the class I major histocompatibility complex (MHC). Involved in the presentation of peptide antigens to the immune system. Exogenously applied M.tuberculosis EsxA or EsxA-EsxB (or EsxA expressed in host) binds B2M and decreases its export to the cell surface (total protein levels do not change), probably leading to defects in class I antigen presentation (PubMed:25356553). From Homo sapiens (Human).
   2153..2185    +  misc_feature   MCS (fragment): pUC18/19 multiple cloning site
   2222..2238    -  protein_bind   lac operator: The lac repressor binds to the lac operator to inhibit transcription in E. coli. This inhibition can be relieved by adding lactose or isopropyl-β-D-thiogalactopyranoside (IPTG). lac repressor encoded by lacI
   2246..2276    -  promoter       lac promoter: promoter for the E. coli lac operon
   2291..2312    -  protein_bind   CAP binding site: CAP binding activates transcription in the presence of cAMP. E. coli catabolite activator protein
   2325..2417    -  CDS            lacI (fragment): lac repressor; lacI; The lac repressor binds to the lac operator to inhibit transcription in E. coli. This inhibition can be relieved by adding lactose or isopropyl-β-D-thiogalactopyranoside (IPTG).
   2600..3188    -  rep_origin     ori: high-copy-number ColE1/pMB1/pBR322/pUC origin of replication
   3359..4219    -  CDS            AmpR: β-lactamase; bla; confers resistance to ampicillin, carbenicillin, and related antibiotics
   4220..4324    -  promoter       AmpR promoter: bla
