[The description below was written by a language model from this plasmid's Addgene catalogue record and pLannotate feature annotations shown in this document.]
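Description:
pTR-374 tNGFR-P2A-B2M is a pUC19-based donor plasmid, catalogued under the CRISPR vector type, that carries a homology-directed repair template for knocking a truncated NGFR (tNGFR) coding sequence into the human B2M locus. It is a 4,407-nt bacterial cloning plasmid maintained at high copy from the ColE1/pUC origin and selected with ampicillin through the β-lactamase gene and its native promoter. The remaining backbone annotations (lacZα, lac promoter and operator, CAP site, MCS remnant, and small rop, bom and lacI fragments) are pUC19 leftovers flanking the insertion site, with no role in the payload.

The insert sits within the disrupted lacZα/MCS region. The feature table identifies a large fragment of human NGFR (the low-affinity neurotrophin receptor), followed after a short gap by a small fragment matching the B2M coding sequence. The gap is not annotated, but its position fits the P2A self-cleaving peptide named in the plasmid title. This would place tNGFR in frame ahead of the start of B2M, so that after integration the endogenous B2M promoter would drive one transcript giving separate tNGFR and β2-microglobulin proteins. No mammalian promoter or polyadenylation signal is annotated. The unannotated stretches on either side of the cassette presumably represent B2M genomic homology arms, although the record does not define them or their lengths.

Truncated NGFR is commonly used as a signalling-deficient cell-surface marker, which lets edited cells be detected or enriched by antibody staining. No Cas9 or guide RNA cassette is annotated, so nuclease components must be supplied separately. The associated publication title concerns high-yield genome engineering in primary cells using hybrid ssDNA repair templates, suggesting the plasmid is a source for producing such templates.
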