Addgene plasmid #186068: pTR-374 tNGFR-P2A-B2M
Purpose: Knockin of truncated NGFR to target gene
Depositing lab: Alexander Marson. Depositing organization: J. David Gladstone Institutes. Publication: High-yield genome engineering in primary cells using a hybrid ssDNA repair template and small-molecule cocktails. Shy BR, Vykunta VS, Ha A, Talbot A, Roth TL, Nguyen DN, Pfeifer WG, Chen YY, Blaeschke F, Shifrut E, Vedova S, Mamedov MR, Chung JJ, Li H, Yu R, Wu D, Wolf J, Martin TG, Castro CE, Ye L, Esensten JH, Eyquem J, Marson A. Nat Biotechnol. 2022 Aug 25:10.1038/s41587-022-01418-8. doi: 10.1038/s41587-022-01418-8. PubMed 36008610.
Backbone
  Vector backbone: PUC19
  Vector type: CRISPR
Growth in bacteria
  Bacterial resistance: Ampicillin, 100 μg/mL
  Growth temperature: 37°C
  Growth strain: DH5alpha
  Copy number: High Copy
Gene/Insert
  Gene/Insert name: B2M
  Species: H. sapiens (human)
  Mutation: WT with tNGFR sequence
  Entrez Gene: B2M (a.k.a. IMD43)
  Cloning method: Unknown
Terms and licenses: Academic/Nonprofit Terms; Industry Terms: Not Available to Industry
Depositor comments: Please visit https://www.biorxiv.org/content/10.1101/2021.09.02.458799v1 for bioRxiv preprint.
How to cite: pTR-374 tNGFR-P2A-B2M was a gift from Alexander Marson (Addgene plasmid # 186068 ; http://n2t.net/addgene:186068 ; RRID:Addgene_186068)
